>Addgene plasmid #27816 | pUT1432-HQ858734 | depositor full sequence | sequence record 13091 | Author sequence
CAAATAATGATTTTATTTTGACTGATAGTGACCTGTTCGTTGCAACAAATTGATGAGCAATGCTTTTTTA
TAATGCCAACTTTGTACAAAAAAGCAGGCTCCGCGGCCGCCTTGTTTAACTTTAAGAAGGAGCCCTTCAC
CATGGAATGCGTGGAGCTGCTGGATTCTCCCGATCTCTTCTTCCTGGACGGCGGCGATGCGCATGCGACC
GACTTCTCACTGGAGAACCATCTCGAGTCAAGTAGCTCGGCAGGTGCCAAAAACAAAGCTGCGCCGGGTC
ATAGTCATATTCATAGTCATAGTCATAGCCGGCGTGCTCAGCTTCATCGGAGTAACGCGCCTGTTCCACC
GCCGCTGCCTGGAACCTCTTATTATGGCGCGCGGAGGAAGGCGAAGGCCGCCTGTCGCCGTGTCCCCGAA
GGCGTCCTGGATTCCTGGGACAGGTTGTTCTTGGAGGGATACCAGTCTGACCTCCGTGTCTCCACAGACG
GCGGCGCTGAGATTTCGTCGCATTCCTGCGTTCTCGGCGTCAAATCCCCTGTCCTGAGAGCTATGCTGGA
GGAAGCTAGACTGAGAGATGGGTTTCGGTGTATCCGTGTCTCTGGCGCGCCTTCGGAAGCAGTCCGTGTC
TTCATCAGATTTCTCTACTCTTCACGGTTTGAGCAGGAACAGATGAAGGAGCACGCTCTGCATTTGCTTG
TGCTCTCCCACGTCTTCTCGGTGCCGTCTCTGAAGACGGTCTGCGTCGACCAACTCGAGAGGGGCTTCCT
CGCTACTGACAACGTGGTAGACATGCTGCAGCTTGCCGGGCTGTGTGACGCGCCCCGCCTCGCGCTCGCC
TGTGCCCGGATGGTCATCGGGGATTTCAAGACCATCTCTCTGACGGATGGGTGGAAAGTGATGAGACGGA
CCAATCCAAGTATGGAACAGGAGCTGCTCGAGTCTCTTGTCGAAGCTGATACGAGAAGGCAGGAAAGAGC
TAAAAGGATGGAAGAAAAGAAAGTGTATCTGCAACTGTACGAAGCAATGGAGGCGCTGGTCCACATCTGC
CGGGACGGATGCAGGACGATCGGGCCTCGAGATCAAGCGCTCAAGGGCAGCCTAGCAGCCGCCTGCAAGT
TTCGCGCCTGCAAGGGCATTGAGCTGCTCGTGCGCCACTTCTCGGCCTGCGGAGTCCGGGTGCCCGGCGG
CTGTGCCAACTGCAGGCGGATGTGGCAGCTCCTCGAGCTGCATTCCCGCATGTGCTTCCTCCCGGACACC
TGCAAGGTTCCTCTCTGCAGGCATTTTAAGGAGAAGATGCGGAATCTGGGGAGGAAGGAAGAGACCAAAT
GGAACCTTTTGGTGTGCAAGGTGCTGGAGCGCGGAGGAACCATGGGTTTTATGCCCGGAAGGAGAAAAAA
TTTCATCAACCCTAAGGCCAGCTGGGTGTTGCCACGTGGCTCCTCTTGTATTAAGGGTGGGCGCGCCGAC
CCAGCTTTCTTGTACAAAGTTGGCATTATAAGAAAGCATTGCTTATCAATTTGTTGCAACGAACAGGTCA
CTATCAGTCAAAATAAAATCATTATTTGCCATCCAGCTGATATCCCCTATAGTGAGTCGTATTACATGGT
CATAGCTGTTTCCTGGCAGCTCTGGCCCGTGTCTCAAAATCTCTGATGTTACATTGCACAAGATAAAAAT
ATATCATCATGAACAATAAAACTGTCTGCTTACATAAACAGTAATACAAGGGGTGTTATGAGCCATATTC
AACGGGAAACGTCGAGGCCGCGATTAAATTCCAACATGGATGCTGATTTATATGGGTATAAATGGGCTCG
CGATAATGTCGGGCAATCAGGTGCGACAATCTATCGCTTGTATGGGAAGCCCGATGCGCCAGAGTTGTTT
CTGAAACATGGCAAAGGTAGCGTTGCCAATGATGTTACAGATGAGATGGTCAGACTAAACTGGCTGACGG
AATTTATGCCTCTTCCGACCATCAAGCATTTTATCCGTACTCCTGATGATGCATGGTTACTCACCACTGC
GATCCCCGGAAAAACAGCATTCCAGGTATTAGAAGAATATCCTGATTCAGGTGAAAATATTGTTGATGCG
CTGGCAGTGTTCCTGCGCCGGTTGCATTCGATTCCTGTTTGTAATTGTCCTTTTAACAGCGATCGCGTAT
TTCGTCTCGCTCAGGCGCAATCACGAATGAATAACGGTTTGGTTGATGCGAGTGATTTTGATGACGAGCG
TAATGGCTGGCCTGTTGAACAAGTCTGGAAAGAAATGCATAAACTTTTGCCATTCTCACCGGATTCAGTC
GTCACTCATGGTGATTTCTCACTTGATAACCTTATTTTTGACGAGGGGAAATTAATAGGTTGTATTGATG
TTGGACGAGTCGGAATCGCAGACCGATACCAGGATCTTGCCATCCTATGGAACTGCCTCGGTGAGTTTTC
TCCTTCATTACAGAAACGGCTTTTTCAAAAATATGGTATTGATAATCCTGATATGAATAAATTGCAGTTT
CATTTGATGCTCGATGAGTTTTTCTAATCAGAATTGGTTAATTGGTTGTAACACTGGCAGAGCATTACGC
TGACTTGACGGGACGGCGCAAGCTCATGACCAAAATCCCTTAACGTGAGTTACGCGTCGTTCCACTGAGC
GTCAGACCCCGTAGAAAAGATCAAAGGATCTTCTTGAGATCCTTTTTTTCTGCGCGTAATCTGCTGCTTG
CAAACAAAAAAACCACCGCTACCAGCGGTGGTTTGTTTGCCGGATCAAGAGCTACCAACTCTTTTTCCGA
AGGTAACTGGCTTCAGCAGAGCGCAGATACCAAATACTGTCCTTCTAGTGTAGCCGTAGTTAGGCCACCA
CTTCAAGAACTCTGTAGCACCGCCTACATACCTCGCTCTGCTAATCCTGTTACCAGTGGCTGCTGCCAGT
GGCGATAAGTCGTGTCTTACCGGGTTGGACTCAAGACGATAGTTACCGGATAAGGCGCAGCGGTCGGGCT
GAACGGGGGGTTCGTGCACACAGCCCAGCTTGGAGCGAACGACCTACACCGAACTGAGATACCTACAGCG
TGAGCATTGAGAAAGCGCCACGCTTCCCGAAGGGAGAAAGGCGGACAGGTATCCGGTAAGCGGCAGGGTC
GGAACAGGAGAGCGCACGAGGGAGCTTCCAGGGGGAAACGCCTGGTATCTTTATAGTCCTGTCGGGTTTC
GCCACCTCTGACTTGAGCGTCGATTTTTGTGATGCTCGTCAGGGGGGCGGAGCCTATGGAAAAACGCCAG
CAACGCGGCCTTTTTACGGTTCCTGGCCTTTTGCTGGCCTTTTGCTCACATGTTCTTTCCTGCGTTATCC
CCTGATTCTGTGGATAACCGTATTACCGCCTTTGAGTGAGCTGATACCGCTCGCCGCAGCCGAACGACCG
AGCGCAGCGAGTCAGTGAGCGAGGAAGCGGAAGAGCGCCCAATACGCAAACCGCCTCTCCCCGCGCGTTG
GCCGATTCATTAATGCAGCTGGCACGACAGGTTTCCCGACTGGAAAGCGGGCAGTGAGCGCAACGCAATT
AATACGCGTACCGCTAGCCAGGAAGAGTTTGTAGAAACGCAAAAAGGCCATCCGTCAGGATGGCCTTCTG
CTTAGTTTGATGCCTGGCAGTTTATGGCGGGCGTCCTGCCCGCCACCCTCCGGGCCGTTGCTTCACAACG
TTCAAATCCGCTCCCGGCGGATTTGTCCTACTCAGGAGAGCGTTCACCGACAAACAACAGATAAAACGAA
AGGCCCAGTCTTCCGACTGAGCCTTTCGTTTTATTTGATGCCTGGCAGTTCCCTACTCTCGCGTTAACGC
TAGCATGGATGTTTTCCCAGTCACGACGTTGTAAAACGACGGCCAGTCTTAAGCTCGGGCCC
Features (pLannotate 1.2.2; 11 found; start..end, strand, type, name):
      1..100     +  protein_bind   attL1: mutant version of attL; recombination site for the Gateway® LR reaction LR Clonase™
    112..132     +  RBS            RBS: efficient ribosome binding site from bacteriophage T7 gene 10 (Olins and Rangwala, 1989)
    334..1344    +  CDS            BT3 (fragment): BT3_ARATH - Experimental evidence at protein level: Swiss-Prot protein existence level 1. May act as a substrate-specific adapter of an E3 ubiquitin- protein ligase complex (CUL3-RBX1-BTB) which mediates the ubiquitination and subsequent proteasomal degradation of target proteins. Essential for female and male gametophyte development. From Arabidopsis thaliana (Mouse-ear cress).
   1469..1568    -  protein_bind   attL2: mutant version of attL; recombination site for the Gateway® LR reaction LR Clonase™
   1586..1604    -  promoter       T7 promoter: promoter for bacteriophage T7 RNA polymerase
   1738..2547    +  CDS            KanR: aminoglycoside phosphotransferase; aph(3')-Ia; confers resistance to kanamycin in bacteria or G418 (Geneticin®) in eukaryotes
   2694..3282    +  rep_origin     ori: high-copy-number ColE1/pMB1/pBR322/pUC origin of replication
   3465..3557    +  CDS            lacI (fragment): lac repressor; lacI; The lac repressor binds to the lac operator to inhibit transcription in E. coli. This inhibition can be relieved by adding lactose or isopropyl-β-D-thiogalactopyranoside (IPTG).
   3612..3639    -  terminator     rrnB T2 terminator: transcription terminator T2 from the E. coli rrnB gene
   3771..3814    +  terminator     rrnB T1 terminator: Escherichia coli rrnB; transcription terminator T1 from the E. coli rrnB gene
   3861..3897    -  CDS            lacZα (fragment): LacZα fragment of β-galactosidase; lacZ fragment
