[The description below was written by a language model from this plasmid's Addgene catalogue record and pLannotate feature annotations shown in this document.]
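Description:
pUT1432-HQ858734 is a Gateway entry clone built on the Invitrogen pENTR/SD backbone and belongs to a maize transcription factor open reading frame collection assembled for functional genomics. It is propagated in E. coli under kanamycin selection, conferred by an aminoglycoside phosphotransferase (KanR) gene. Replication depends on a ColE1/pUC-type origin. The annotation calls this origin high-copy, whereas the catalogue entry lists the plasmid as low copy. The full depositor sequence is 3,912 nt, which matches the stated 2,601 bp backbone plus a 1,311 bp insert.

The insert is the coding sequence of a Zea mays TAZ-family transcription factor. It was PCR-amplified from a full-length cDNA clone and retains its native stop codon, so it suits native or N-terminally tagged expression but not C-terminal fusions. The automated annotation labels most of this region as a fragment resembling Arabidopsis BT3, a protein proposed to act as a CUL3 E3 ligase substrate adapter. This label reflects homology to the maize gene rather than a different insert.

The ORF lies between attL1 and attL2 sites, which allow LR Clonase-mediated transfer into any attR destination vector. A bacteriophage T7 gene 10 ribosome binding site sits just upstream of the ORF, inside the att-flanked region, and is the Shine-Dalgarno element that gives the backbone its name. It is carried along with the ORF and can support translation in prokaryotic destination vectors. A T7 promoter lies outside attL2 in reverse orientation, and rrnB T1 and T2 terminators upstream of attL1 shield the cassette from read-through transcription. Short lacI and lacZα fragments are backbone remnants. No promoter for plant expression is present, so the clone serves as a shuttle source for building expression constructs.
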