Addgene plasmid #27816: pUT1432-HQ858734
Depositing lab: John Gray & Erich Grotewold. Depositing organization: University of Toledo. Publication: The Maize TFome--development of a transcription factor open reading frame collection for functional genomics. Burdo B, Gray J, Goetting-Minesky MP, Wittler B, Hunt M, Li T, Velliquette D, Thomas J, Gentzel I, dos Santos Brito M, Mejia-Guerra MK, Connolly LN, Qaisi D, Li W, Casas MI, Doseff AI, Grotewold E. Plant J. 2014 Oct;80(2):356-66. doi: 10.1111/tpj.12623. Epub 2014 Aug 26. PubMed 25053252.
Backbone
  Vector backbone: pENTR/SD
  Backbone manufacturer: Invitrogen
  Backbone size w/o insert (bp): 2601
  Vector type: Entry vector
Growth in bacteria
  Bacterial resistance: Kanamycin, 50 μg/mL
  Growth temperature: 37°C
  Growth strain: DH5alpha
  Growth instructions: E. coli TOP10
  Copy number: Low Copy
Gene/Insert
  Gene/Insert name: TAZ transcription factor from EC874366
  Species: Zea mays
  Insert size (bp): 1311
  GenBank ID: HQ858734
  Cloning method: Restriction Enzyme
  Sequencing primers: 5′ M13 For; 3′ M13 Rev
Terms and licenses: Academic/Nonprofit Terms; Industry Terms: Not Available to Industry
Depositor comments: This CDS was amplified using PCR from a full length cDNA template from the Maize Full-length cDNA Project (www.maizecdna.org) and the PCR product included the stop codon. The PCR product was cloned into a Gateway pENTR/SD vector. Further information on this gene may be obtained at www.grassius.org using the GenBank number. (The second half of the plasmid name is the GenBank Number for the sequence of the insert)
How to cite: pUT1432-HQ858734 was a gift from John Gray & Erich Grotewold (Addgene plasmid # 27816 ; http://n2t.net/addgene:27816 ; RRID:Addgene_27816)
