>Addgene plasmid #27816 | pUT1432-HQ858734 | addgene partial sequence | sequence record 34106 | 27816 with M13pUC-fwd
TAATGATTTTATTTTGACTGATAGTGACCTGTTCGTTGCAACAAATTGATGAGCAATGCTTTTTTATAAT
GCCAACTTTGTACAAAAAAGCAGGCTCCGCGGCCGCCTTGTTTAACTTTAAGAAGGAGCCCTTCACCATG
GAATGCGTGGAGCTGCTGGATTCTCCCGATCTCTTCTTCCTGGACGGCGGCGATGCGCATGCGACCGACT
TCTCACTGGAGAACCATCTCGAGTCAAGTAGCTCGGCAGGTGCCAAAAACAAAGCTGCGCCGGGTCATAG
TCATATTCATAGTCATAGTCATAGCCGGCGTGCTCAGCTTCATCGGAGTAACGCGCCTGTTCCACCGCCG
CTGCCTGGAACCTCTTATTATGGCGCGCGGAGGAAGGCGAAGGCCGCCTGTCGCCGTGTCCCCGAAGGCG
TCCTGGATTCCTGGGACAGGTTGTTCTTGGAGGGATACCAGTCTGACCTCCGTGTCTCCACAGACGGCGG
CGCTGAGATTTCGTCGCATTCCTGCGTTCTCGGCGTCAAATCCCCTGTCCTGAGAGCTATGCTGGAGGAA
GCTAGACTGAGAGATGGGTTTCGGTGTATCCGTGTCTCTGGCGCGCCTTCGGAAGCAGTCCGTGTCTTCA
TCAGATTTCTCTACTCTTCACGGTTTGAGCAGGAACAGATGAAGGAGCACGCTCTGCATTTGCTTGTGCT
CTCCCACGTCTTCTCGGTGCCGTCTCTGAAGACGGTCTGCGTCGACCAACTCGAGAGGGGCTTCCTCGCT
ACTGACAACGTGGTAGACATGCTGCAGCTTGCCGGGCTGTGTGACGCGCCCCGCCTCGCGCTCGCCTGTG
CCCGGATGGTCATC
